Addgene plasmid #218576: int>pro::GFP
Purpose: Transcriptional reporter for ARF7 promoter
Depositing lab: Anthony Bishopp. Depositing organization: University of Nottingham.
Backbone
  Vector backbone: pGGZ003
  Vector type: Plant Expression
Growth in bacteria
  Bacterial resistance: Spectinomycin, 50 μg/mL
  Growth temperature: 37°C
  Growth strain: DH5alpha
  Copy number: High Copy
Gene/Insert
  Gene/Insert name: AT5G20730 (alt name: ARF7)
  Species: A. thaliana (mustard weed)
  Mutation: Insert genomic sequence 41-372nt to -46nt upstream from the ATG
  Entrez Gene: NPH4 (a.k.a. AT5G20730, ARF7, AUXIN RESPONSE FACTOR 7, AUXIN-REGULATED TRANSCRIPTIONAL ACTIVATOR 7, AUXIN-RESPONSIVE TRANSCRIPTIONAL ACTIVATOR 7, BIP, BIPOSTO, IAA21, IAA23, IAA25, MASSUGU 1, MSG1, NON-PHOTOTROPHIC HYPOCOTYL, T1M15.130, T1M15_130, TIR5, TRANSPORT INHIBITOR RESPONSE 5, indole-3-acetic acid inducible 21, indole-3-acetic acid inducible 23, indole-3-acetic acid inducible 25)
  Cloning method: Golden Gate
Terms and licenses: Academic/Nonprofit Terms; Industry Terms: Not Available to Industry
How to cite: int>pro::GFP was a gift from Anthony Bishopp (Addgene plasmid # 218576 ; http://n2t.net/addgene:218576 ; RRID:Addgene_218576)
