[The description below was written by a language model from this plasmid's Addgene catalogue record and pLannotate feature annotations shown in this document.]
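Description:
int>pro::GFP is a plant expression binary vector built by Golden Gate assembly in the pGGZ003 (GreenGate destination) backbone, designed as a transcriptional reporter for the Arabidopsis thaliana ARF7 (AT5G20730, also known as NPH4) promoter. The backbone carries left and right T-DNA border repeats of the nopaline C58 type. It also carries a high-copy ColE1/pUC-type origin for propagation in E. coli and a pSa origin, which in this class of vectors supports replication in Agrobacterium. Bacterial selection is by spectinomycin through the aadA gene.

The annotated T-DNA contains a GFP coding sequence (called as yEGFP by the annotation software) followed by the pea rbcS-E9 terminator. The roughly 5 kb unannotated stretch upstream of GFP presumably holds the ARF7 regulatory sequence. According to the record, a genomic segment spanning positions 41–372 was inserted at −46 nt relative to the ATG. Together with the construct name, this suggests an intronic region relocated into the promoter to test its contribution to expression, although the record does not spell this out.

A second, oppositely oriented cassette encodes the small membrane protein RCI2A (LTI6A) alongside tdTomato, apparently as a fusion. It is preceded by the TMV Ω translational enhancer, flanked by attB1/attB2 sites and terminated by an OCS terminator. This would give a red plasma-membrane signal to outline cells, but its promoter is not annotated. A hygromycin resistance gene with an OCS terminator provides selection of transformed plants, and its promoter is likewise not identified. The plasmid is suited to Agrobacterium-mediated transformation for imaging ARF7 promoter activity in plant tissues.
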