Features (pLannotate 1.2.2; 17 found; start..end, strand, type, name):
     46..68      -  misc_feature   LB T-DNA repeat: left border repeat from nopaline C58 T-DNA (truncated)
    195..630     -  rep_origin     pSa ori: origin of replication from bacterial plasmid pSa
    635..736     -  CDS            TRA2_ECOLX (fragment): Protein predicted: Swiss-Prot protein existence level 4. Required for transposition of transposon Tn903. From Escherichia coli.
    921..1706    +  CDS            aadA: S3AD_SHIFL - Experimental evidence at protein level: Swiss-Prot protein existence level 1. Mediates bacterial resistance to the antibiotics streptomycin and spectinomycin. From Shigella flexneri.
   1880..2468    +  rep_origin     ori: high-copy-number ColE1/pMB1/pBR322/pUC origin of replication
   2559..2583    -  misc_feature   RB T-DNA repeat: right border repeat from nopaline C58 T-DNA
   2679..3386    -  terminator     OCS terminator: octopine synthase terminator
   3405..3429    +  protein_bind   attB2: mutant version of attB; recombination site for the Gateway® BP reaction BP Clonase™
   3449..4876    -  CDS            tdTomato: tdTomato is a basic (constitutively fluorescent) orange fluorescent protein published in 2004, derived from Discosoma sp.. It is reported to be a somewhat slowly-maturing tandem dimer with low acid sensitivity.
   4913..5209    -  CDS            RCI2A: RCI2A_ARATH - Also known as LTI6A. Experimental evidence at transcript level: Swiss-Prot protein existence level 2. From Arabidopsis thaliana (Mouse-ear cress).
   5232..5287    -  misc_feature   TMV Ω: translational enhancer from the tobacco mosaic virus 5'-leader sequence (Gallie et al., 1988)
   5309..5333    -  protein_bind   attB1: mutant version of attB; recombination site for the Gateway® BP reaction BP Clonase™
  10691..11407   +  CDS            yEGFP: yEGFP is a fluorescent protein published in 1997.
  11716..12357   +  terminator     E9 terminator: terminator and polyadenylation signal from the pea rbcS-E9 gene
  13046..14068   +  CDS            HygR: aminoglycoside phosphotransferase from E. coli; aph(4)-Ia; confers resistance to hygromycin
  14076..14783   +  terminator     OCS terminator: octopine synthase terminator
  14816..14834   -  promoter       SP6 promoter: promoter for bacteriophage SP6 RNA polymerase
>Addgene plasmid #218576 | int>pro::GFP | addgene full sequence | sequence record 438477 | Addgene NGS Result
TCTAGACCAAGCATGCACAGCTGGCGTTCTCAGCCAGATCCAACGTTACACCACAATATATCCTGCCAAG
ATCTAATTCCGGGGATCGGAAATCCAGAAGCCCGAGAGGTTGCCGCCTTTCGGGCTTTTTCTTTTTCAAA
AAAAAAAATTTATAAAACGATCTGTTGCGGCCGGCCGCCGGGTTGTGGGCAAAGGCGCTCGACGGTGGGC
AACCGCTTGCGGTTGTCCACGGGCGGAGCCGGTGCGCGTAGCGCATTGTCCACAAGCCAAGGGCGACCAA
TAATTGATATATATATTCATAATTGAAAAGCTAATTGAACATACTACTTGCTGTAACTACTTGCCGGAGC
GAGGGGTGTTTGCAAGCTGTTGATCTGAAAGGGCTATTAGCGTTCTCACGTGCCTTTTTGATTAGCGATT
TCACGTGACCTTATTAGCGATTTCACGTACTCCGATTAGCGATTTCACGTACCCTGATTAGCGATTTCAC
GTGGATAGTTTTTGGAGCGGGCCGGAAAGCCCCGTGAATCAAGGCTTTGCGGGGCATTAGCGGTTTCACG
TGGATAACTACCCTCTATCCACAGGCTTCCGGGGATAAAAAAGCCCGCTCGACGGCGGGCTGTTGGATGG
GGATCGCCTGAATCGCCCCATCATCCAGCCAGAAAGTGAGGGAGCCACGGTTGATGAGAGCTTTGTTGTA
GGTGGACCAGTTGGTGATTTTGAACTTTTGCTTTGCCACGGAACGGTCTGCGTTGTCGGGAAGATGCGTG
ATCTGATCCTTCAACTCAGCAAAAGTTCGATTTATTCAACAAAGCCACGTTGTGTCTCAAAATCTCTGAT
GTTACATTGCACAAGATAAAAATATATCATCATGAACAATAAAACTGTCTGCTTACATAAACAGTAATAC
AAGGGGTGTTATGAGGGAAGCGGTGATCGCCGAAGTATCGACTCAACTATCAGAGGTAGTTGGCGTCATC
GAGCGCCATCTCGAACCGACGTTGCTGGCCGTACATTTGTACGGCTCCGCAGTGGATGGCGGCCTGAAGC
CACACAGTGATATTGATTTGCTGGTTACGGTGACCGTAAGGCTTGATGAAACAACGCGGCGAGCTTTGAT
CAACGACCTTTTGGAAACTTCGGCTTCCCCTGGAGAGAGCGAGATTCTCCGCGCTGTAGAAGTCACCATT
GTTGTGCACGACGACATCATTCCGTGGCGTTATCCAGCTAAGCGCGAACTGCAATTTGGAGAATGGCAGC
GCAATGACATTCTTGCAGGTATCTTCGAGCCAGCCACGATCGACATTGATCTGGCTATCTTGCTGACAAA
AGCAAGAGAACATAGCGTTGCCTTGGTAGGTCCAGCGGCGGAGGAACTCTTTGATCCGGTTCCTGAACAG
GATCTATTTGAGGCGCTAAATGAAACCTTAACGCTATGGAACTCGCCGCCCGACTGGGCTGGCGATGAGC
GAAATGTAGTGCTTACGTTGTCCCGCATTTGGTACAGCGCAGTAACCGGCAAAATCGCGCCGAAGGATGT
CGCTGCCGACTGGGCAATGGAGCGCCTGCCGGCCCAGTATCAGCCCGTCATACTTGAAGCTAGGCAGGCT
TATCTTGGACAAGAAGATCGCTTGGCCTCGCGCGCAGATCAGTTGGAAGAATTTGTTCACTACGTGAAAG
GCGAGATCACCAAGGTAGTCGGCAAATAATCACTAGACCAATGTTACACATATATACTTTAGATTGATTT
AAAACTTCATTTTTAATTTAAAAGGATCTAGGTGAAGATCCTTTTTGATAATCTCATGACCAAAATCCCT
TAACGTGAGTTTTCGTTCCACTGAGCGTCAGACCCCGTAGAAAAGATCAAAGGATCTTCTTGAGATCCTT
TTTTTCTGCGCGTAATCTGCTGCTTGCAAACAAAAAAACCACCGCTACCAGCGGTGGTTTGTTTGCCGGA
TCAAGAGCTACCAACTCTTCTTCCGAAGGTAACTGGCTTCAGCAGAGCGCAGATACCAAATACTGTTCTT
CTAGTGTAGCCGTAGTTAGGCCACCACTTCAAGAACTCTGTAGCACCGCCTACATACCTCGCTCTGCTAA
TCCTGTTACCAGTGGCTGCTGCCAGTGGCGATAAGTCGTGTCTTACCGGGTTGGACTCAAGACGATAGTT
ACCGGATAAGGCGCAGCGGTCGGGCTGAACGGGGGGTTCGTGCACACAGCCCAGCTTGGAGCGAACGACC
TACACCGAACTGAGATACCTACAGCGTGAGCTATGAGAAAGCGCCACGCTTCCCGAAGGGAGAAAGGCGG
ACAGGTATCCGGTAAGCGGCAGGGTCGGAACAGGAGAGCGCACGAGGGAGCTTCCAGGGGGAAACGCCTG
GTATCTTTATAGTCCTGTCGGGTTTCGCCACCTCTGACTTGAGCGTCGATTTTTGTGATGCTCGTCAGGG
GGGCGGAGCCTATGGAAAAACGCCAGCAACGCGGCCTTTTTACGGTTCCTGGCCTTTTGCTGGCCTTTTG
CTCACATGAGATCTCAAACAAACACATACAGCGACTTAGTTTACCCGCCAATATATCCTGTCAAGGCTCG
AACTAGGCTCGGACGAAGTAAGCGGCCGCAACCTTAATTAAACACGGCGCGCCAACAGCGATCGCACCAG
GTACCTTGCATGCCGGTCCTGCTGAGCCTCGACATGTTGTCGCAAAATTCGCCCTGGACCCGCCCAACGA
TTTGTCGTCACTGTCAAGGTTTGACCTGCACTTCATTTGGGGCCCACATACACCAAAAAAATGCTGCATA
ATTCTCGGGGCAGCAAGTCGGTTACCCGGCCGCCGTGCTGGACCGGGTTGAATGGTGCCCGTAACTTTCG
GTAGAGCGGACGGCCAATACTCAACTTCAAGGAATCTCACCCATGCGCGCCGGCGGGGAACCGGAGTTCC
CTTCAGTGAGCGTTATTAGTTCGCCGCTCGGTGTGTCGTAGATACTAGCCCCTGGGGCACTTTTGAAATT
TGAATAAGATTTATGTAATCAGTCTTTTAGGTTTGACCGGTTCTGCCGCTTTTTTTAAAATTGGATTTGT
AATAATAAAACGCAATTGTTTGTTATTGTGGCGCTCTATCATAGATGTCGCTATAAACCTATTCAGCACA
ATATATTGTTTTCATTTTAATATTGTACATATAAGTAGTAGGGTACAATCAGTAAATTGAACGGAGAATA
TTATTCATAAAAATACGATAGTAACGGGTGATATATTCATTAGAATGAACCGAAACCGGCGGTAAGGATC
TGAGCTACACATGCTCAGGTTTTTTACAACGTGCACAACAGAATTGAAAGCAAATATCATGCGATCATAG
GCGTCTCGCATATCTCATTAAAGCAGGACTCTAGAGGATCATCAACCACTTTGTACAAGAAAGCTGGGTC
GGCGCGCCCACCCTTTTACTTGTACAACTCGTCCATACCGTAGAGGAAGAGGTGGTGGCGGCCCTCGGAA
CGCTCGTACTGTTCGACAATGGTGTAATCCTCGTTGTGGGAGGTAATGTCCAACTTGGTATCAACGTAGT
AATAACCAGGCAATTGAACGGGTTTCTTGGCCATGTAGATGGTCTTAAACTCCACGAGGTAATGTCCACC
GTCCTTCAACTTCAATGCCTGGTGAATCTCGCCCTTCAACACTCCATCGCGGGGATACAAGCGCTCTGTT
GAAGCCTCCCAGCCCATAGTCTTCTTCTGCATAACTGGGCCGTCTGGTGGGAAATTGGTTCCACGCATTT
TGACCTTGTAGATAAGCGTACCATCTTGAAGGGAGGAGTCTTGGGTGACTGTAACCAAACCACCGTCCTC
GAAGTTCATAACGCGCTCCCACTTAAATCCTTCTGGGAAAGACAACTTCTTATAATCTGGAATATCGGCT
GGGTGTTTCACGTAAGCCTTGGAACCGTACATAAACTGTGGTGAGAGAATATCCCAAGCGAAAGGAAGTG
GTCCACCCTTGGTGACTTTCAACTTAGCTGTCTGAGTGCCCTCATATGGGCGGCCCTCACCCTCTCCTTC
GATCTCGAACTCGTGGCCATTCATTGAGCCCTCCATACGGACTTTGAAGCACATAAACTCCTTGATCACA
GCCATGTTATTATCCTCGGATGAAGCGGTGCCAGAGCTGCCACTACCGGTGCTTCCAGTACCATGACCCA
AGAAAAGGTGATGGCGACCCTCAGACCTCTCATATTGTTCAACGATGGTGTAGTCCTCGTTGTGGGAGGT
GATATCGAGTTTAGTGTCCACGTAGTAATAGCCGGGGAGTTGCACGGGCTTCTTAGCCATGTAGATGGTC
TTGAACTCCACCAAGTAGTGGCCTCCATCCTTAAGTTTGAGAGCTTGGTGGATTTCACCCTTAAGAACGC
CGTCTCTTGGGTAAAGCCTCTCAGTGGAGGCTTCCCAACCCATAGTTTTCTTTTGCATGACTGGACCATC
GGGAGGAAAGTTTGTGCCTCTCATCTTCACCTTGTAGATCAAAGTGCCGTCCTGCAAACTAGAATCTTGG
GTCACAGTCACAAGACCTCCATCCTCGAAGTTCATGACCCTTTCCCACTTGAAACCCTCTGGGAAGGACA
ACTTTTTGTAATCGGGGATGTCAGCAGGATGCTTAACGTATGCCTTAGAGCCATACATGAATTGGGGGGA
CAAGATGTCCCAAGCGAAGGGCAAAGGACCACCCTTAGTCACTTTGAGCTTTGCGGTTTGGGTGCCCTCG
TAGGGTCTACCTTCACCCTCGCCCTCGATCTCGAACTCGTGACCGTTCATGGAACCTTCCATCCTAACCT
TGAATCTCATGAACTCTTTGATAACCTCCTCACCCTTGGAAACCATGGATCGGGCTGCCGCAGCGGCAGC
AGCCGCAGCAGGTTTGGTGAGGACATAAATGGCGTATATGATCCCAGGAATATACCCAAGTAGCGTCAAA
ACCAAACATATCCAAAACTCAACCTGCAACAAAATTCATAATTTCAACTTTTAATTTCTAGTGTGGATAA
ATGTAAAAAAAGAACCATATTTGACTAAAGTATAAGATTAATTAACCAAAATAAAACTCAGTCTAAATAT
GAGAGGAAAGATAAATACCCCGCAACCAAATCTGAGAAAGACACCGAGTGGAGGCAAGAGGATGGCGATA
ATAATATCAACGAAAGTAGCTGTACTCATTTTGGTGAAGGGGGCGGCCGCTGTAATTGTAAATAGTAATT
GTAATGTTGTTTGTTGTTTGTTGTTGTTGGTAATTGTTGTAAAAATACGCGGCCGCGGAGCCTGCTTTTT
TGTACAAACTTGTTGATGATCCCTGTTAATCAGAAAAACTCAGATTAATCGACAAATTCGATCGCACAAA
CTAGAAACTAACACCAGATCTAGATAGAAATCACAAATCGAAGAGTAATTATTCGACAAAACTCAAATTA
TTTGAACAAATCGGATGATATCTATGAAACCCTAATCGAGAATTAAGATGATATCTAACGATCAAACCCA
GAAAATCGTCTTCGATCTAAGATTAACAGAATCTAAACCAAAGAACATATACGAAATTGGGATCGAACGA
AAACAAAATCGAAGATTTTGAGAGAATAAGGAACACAGAAATTTACCTTGATCACGGTAGAGAGAATTGA
GAGAAAGTTTTTAAGATTTTGAGAAATTGAAATCTGAATTGTGAAGAAGAAGAGCTCTTTGGGTATTGTT
TTATAGAAGAAGAAGAAGAAAAGACGAGGACGACTAGGTCACGAGAAAGCTAAGGCGGTGAAGCAATAGC
TAATAATAAAATGACACGTGTATTGAGCGTTGTTTACACGCAAAGTTGTTTTTGGCTAATTGCCTTATTT
TTAGGTTGAGGAAAAGTATTTGTGCTTTGAGTTGATAAACACGACTCGTGTGTGCCGGCTGCAACCACTT
TGACGCCGTTTATTACTGACTCGTCGACAACCACAATTTCTAACGGTCGTCATAAGATCCAGCCGTTGAG
ATTTAACGATCGTTACGATTTATATTTTTTTAGCATTATCGTTTTATTTTTTAAATATACGGTGGAGCTG
AAAATTGGCAATAATTGAACCGTGGGTCCCACTGCATTGAAGCGTATTTCGTATTTTCTAGAATTCTTCG
TGCTTTATTTCTTTTCCTTTTTGTTTTTTTTTGCCATTTATCTAATGCAAGTGGGCTTATAAAATCAGTG
AATTTCTTGGAAAAGTAACTTCTTTATCGTATAACATATTGTGAAATTATCCATTTCTTTTAATTTTTTA
GTGTTATTGGATATTTTTGTATGATTATTGATTTGCATAGGATAATGACTTTTGTATCAAGTTGGTGAAC
AAGTCTCGTTAAAAAAGGCAAGTGGTTTGGTGACTCGATTTATTCTTGTTATTTAATTCATATATCAATG
GATCTTATTTGGGGCCTGGTCCATATTTAACACTCGTGTTCAGTCCAATGACCAATAATATTTTTTCATT
AATAACAATGTAACAAGAATGATACACAAAACATTCTTTGAATAAGTTCGCTATGAAGAAGGGAACTTAT
CCGGTCCTAGATCATCAGTTCATACAAACCTCCATAGAGTTCAACATCTTAAACAAGAATATCCTGATCT
GAAGAATGTGGAGGCTTTAGTCCCTTGGATACTTGGGAGGCTGTGGAAGAACAGAAACGAGCTGGTGCTT
AAAGGGAGGGAATTTGGAACCAATGAGGTATTAGTAAGGACACAAGAAGATGCAGATGAGTGGATTAGAA
GGAAAGAGGCTCAGAATGTAAGGAAAGCACCAACCACAACACCGTCGGGACAGACGAGAAACATGGGAAG
CTCCACCACAATCTTGGGTTAAGTGCAACTTTGATGGGGCATGGCCAACAGAAGGATTAAAATGTGGCTT
AGGGTGGGTGCTTCGCGATCATACAGGGAAGGTGTTATGGTTAGGTGCAAGAGCTGTGGTAAAAGTAAGA
AGCGTGCTGGAAGTAGAAGTGGAGGCTCTTAGATGGGCTGTGCTGTCATTATCCCGATTCAATTATAGGA
AGATCATTTTTGAGGTGGATTCTCAGCAACTTGTGTCTTTGGTTACATGAAAGTTATGCTTGTCAAGTCT
CAATCCAATTATCCAAGACATAAAGTATCTACTTAGCAAGTTTGAGGATTTTATGCTTGTGCATACAAGC
CGAGAAGGAAATGGAGTGGCAGATAGAATAGCTAAGGAATCTCTTTCTTTTGAGAATTATGATCTAAAGT
TGTATTCTATTGTACCAATTTGGGTTAAAAGCTCTGTTGAGCTAGACTCATATGCATACCTAAGAGATGT
CGCAAACCAGCTCATGTCACCAAACAACAATTAGAGCCAATGTGAAATGGGGTGGGAGTGTGACCACGTC
AGGTGGGATTTGCCGTGAGAGGCCCTTCTTTATTGTTTGTTCCTTTTTCTTCAATTATTATTTTCAATAA
TAATGTAATTAAACTTATCATCAAATACAAATATTCGATAAATTAAAGGATCCCGTTGAAGGTTTGTGTG
TTTCTCGTATCTGATAAATGTCAATCCTTTAGTAGAAGAAATTCATTGCTGGATTTGAATAGATTCAAGT
TTTAAGTAGAAGAGGTCACACATTTCTTCAGAATTGCTGGATTTGAGAACCTGAATTGAATTGGTTTCGG
TCATTTTCTGCTTAGAGAGTAAGCTAAGTTACTATTGTATTGGTTTATAAAGACTGTGGCTTTTAGTTGG
TTTAGAGCAGTTCTCTCCTATCTTGTTGGTTTGATAATAGTAACTGAATGAAGATCCTAGAGATTTTAAG
TAATCACAGCTTTGATGTTGTGTGAATGCAGGAGAAACGGGATCCTCTACAAGAAATATGAATATTGATA
ACACATAAGAATAGCAAAATTTTTGTAACTATTATTAAAAATAATATTCGAGATTTGTTAACCATAGTAT
AACATTTGTAAACCACTAAACATAAAAGTAACGAGAAAATCTCCTAAAGCAAAGTAACGTTTCTCTATAT
TTAGCGTTTTACAAAATTTATGTTAAAAAATTATGTTTAGCGTTTTACAAAAATTATGCTAGAAAAGTTT
ATGTTTAGCGGAAATCTAAAATCACTTAAAACGCAAAAAATTAATCAGTACGTAGATTATTTTCCACAAC
TCTCTCTTACATACAAATTAACAAATAATGCATATCAGAATGACATAGTAAAGTCGAGAAAATCATGGAA
TCGTAACGAAACTTCCTCGTCTCTCTCTGATAATTCATCCAACTCAAGTGGTGTATTTTGTGGTTACATT
TACATATATTGTCAACACCAACTGTCGAATTCATTAAATCGGCTAAAATACGTTGATGTGATTCTGGAAA
TATCTTTAGGACAGTATATGAGTTATTCATCTTGTTCATTTTCCACTTTCCACTGCGGACACCATACGGA
CACACAACCGGTTCTGAAATGCGTCACGCTCTTCTTCCTTTCATTCCAACTTTAATACATGCATGAAGTC
GTAGTTCGGAGTTCATACTAAATTTCGGTCACTTTGTAATAAGAAAACTATTAACATTTTTCTTTTTCTT
TTTTTAAACGTTAGCTAGGCCTCAAAGTTTCACAAAAAAAAAAGAAAAAAAAAAGCTAGGCGTCGAAATC
CATAACTTCAAAAGGCCTTCTTACATTCATCCAATCTCCAAACTTCTGTCTTCACGCATTTATTGCTCAG
GGACATCATGTCGCTACTCACTGCCACTTATTTGAATTGACATCCATTCATTCCATACATATATATTACC
TTCACTTAAAGTTGTAAGTATATAGAATTTTAAGCATTCCTGCCAAATAAGTTTTGGATCGAACCTAAAC
TAACAAAGAGGTTACTGTTTTGTAACTTTCTTTTTTGATGTGGGGTCATTCAAAGGGTTTACATGCATTT
TACAATGGTCTGTGATGAATATGGAGGTTCAGTCTTTGGTAGATAAAACTTGTTATGTGGCCTTAAACCA
AATAGATTGTAGTTTGTACAATGACATATTTATGGTTATATTCGGTTTTCCAATATGTTTAGGAATATAT
ATCACCGTTTTTTTTTGGGTAGACATTTTAACGATTATAGAGGAAAATTTTGAATGATGGCTGTACTGGG
AAAAGAGTGTAAGTTGTGATCATCATATGTAATTTTATTTTGTGTGACATTATAACACTTCTTCCAAAAG
ACAAAAGTTTAGGTTAATTAATATAAGAAACCAATAAAGAATCATGAACAAAGAGAGAACTTCTATCATT
TTTGATATGAAATCGTCCGTTAAAATATTGTTCTTTGTGATCGCATATGCTGTATGTACTTAGATTTGAT
CAATTAATCAACATTTACAACAAAATAAGATCAATTGTTTATAATGATGATCTAAGCGAATTTAGATTTG
TTTGTTATTATAGAACTCATTACTAAACATTTAAGTTCCATTCTCGTTTAAAACATGAACGCTAGTTTAT
GAAACTCAGAACCAACCATGTAAAACTCCACAAAATTTCTAGTAAAATGCTTTTGTTCAAAATAATGAAA
ATCATAAAATTTTTTGATGAATTATGAATCCTAAAATCTATCTGAATTAAATATAGTTAACTACAAAAGA
AATTGCCAAACATATATGTACGCACTTTGATCAAATAACTAGCTAGTCAGCTTAGTTTGTTTTTTTCAAT
ACATCCCCTATAAATCTATGTTATCCCTAATCAAGTATTACAATAAATGATACAGTAATAATAACCTTAA
TGAAAAAAACTTATCAAATTATCAGAGATAAGGAAAAAGAAAACACTAATAAAGTTGTTTTTTTGTGTGT
CAAAGTTAAAATTTTAGAGGACAATAATAACATTAAGAAATTAAATCGTGGCCAGTTTGCTAGTGAATAT
GTCGGCTTCATGAGCATAACTAAATAGGTATAAAAAAATAAAAATATCGGAAAAAGAAAAGAGAAGGAAA
AAAAAAGGAGAGGAAGAAGAAAAAGCTGTTCCTGTGCTTTAGCAGACCTTTTGGTAGTTGTCCTGGTCGC
TGATCATCCCTTTCCGACAACTCTGTTGCTCTTTCTCTCACGTTTGAGTCTTAATCTTCGATTGTCCTTG
GTCATCCTTAAGTTTTGTTTTTCTCTTTCGATTCATTTTCCAGATTTCTTTTTATAGAAACCCGTCTCTT
TGATTTGATTCCCCCCAAGAAAGGAAAGCAAAACAAAGAAGAGCAGCTGAATCAAGTAACTTTGTGGGTG
TTTTTGAATTATCTGACTCGAGATAAAGAGCTTCGTTAAAAACGGAATCTTTTTTAAGGTCGTATGCTTT
GTTTGTCTCTCCGGAGATTCCGCGTGTGAAAAGTCGTGGTTTTTGATCTCTTTGAGATACTTAAAATTTC
CGAGAAATTGGCGGCTCTGTCGGAGATAAAAAGCTGAGATCTTGGAGTTCCCCATTTCTGATTAACGATT
CTCTCTGCTGTTACTTGAGCTAGGAAGCTATTAACAACTTGAGTGAAAGTTTAGGGCTTTTGATGAAGCT
CTCACGCAAAGAGCTTAGCTTTGTATAAGCTCAGATTCAGATTATTTATTGGGTTTATTCTTCAGAGAAA
GTAAAGTTGAGTGATCAACAGTATTCAGTCGACTGGTACCAACAGGCTCCATGGTGAGCAAGGGCGAGGA
GCTGTTCACCGGGGTGGTGCCCATCCTGGTCGAGCTGGACGGCGACGTAAACGGCCACAAGTTCAGCGTG
TCCGGCGAGGGCGAGGGCGATGCCACCTACGGCAAGCTGACCCTGAAGTTCATCTGCACCACCGGCAAGC
TGCCCGTGCCCTGGCCCACCCTCGTGACCACCTTCACCTACGGCGTGCAGTGCTTCAGCCGCTACCCCGA
CCACATGAAGCAGCACGACTTCTTCAAGTCCGCCATGCCCGAAGGCTACGTCCAGGAGCGCACCATCTTC
TTCAAGGACGACGGCAACTACAAGACCCGCGCCGAGGTGAAGTTCGAGGGCGACACCCTGGTGAACCGCA
TCGAGCTGAAGGGCATCGACTTCAAGGAGGACGGCAACATCCTGGGGCACAAGCTGGAGTACAACTACAA
CAGCCACAACGTCTATATCATGGCCGACAAGCAGAAGAACGGCATCAAGGTGAACTTCAAGATCCGCCAC
AACATCGAGGACGGCAGCGTGCAGCTCGCCGACCACTACCAGCAGAACACCCCCATCGGCGACGGCCCCG
TGCTGCTGCCCGACAACCACTACCTGAGCACCCAGTCCGCCCTGAGCAAAGACCCCAACGAGAAGCGCGA
TCACATGGTCCTGCTGGAGTTCGTGACCGCCGCCGGGATCACTCACGGCATGGACGAGCTGTACAAGATT
GCTGCAGCGGCCGAATTCAAGCGTGAAGAGCAAGCAAGGAAAGCTAAGGTGAACAATGAGAAAAAGACGG
AAATAGTGAAACCAGAGAGTTGTAGCAATGAAGGAGATGTCAAGGATCTGAAAAGAAAGGACTCTGAGGA
TGGAAACGAGGGTGAGGAAGAAGAAGCTTCTTCGAAACCGAAAAAGCCAAAAGTTGCTCTTTCTCATCTT
CAGGACATTGACGACACAGAAGCTGATCAAGAAGAAGAGTCAGGTGGATCCTAGATAACCTTTACCTTCA
TTCCCTGTAAATTGGTACCCTGCAAAGCTTTCGTTCGTATCATCGGTTTCGACAACGTTCGTCAAGTTCA
ATGCATCAGTTTCATTGCGCACACACCAGAATCCTACTGAGTTTGAGTATTATGGCATTGGGAAAACTGT
TTTTCTTGTACCATTTGTTGTGCTTGTAATTTACTGTGTTTTTTATTCGGTTTTCGCTATCGAACTGTGA
AATGGAAATGGATGGAGAAGAGTTAATGAATGATATGGTCCTTTTGTTCATTCTCAAATTAATATTATTT
GTTTTTTCTCTTATTTGTTGTGTGTTGAATTTGAAATTATAAGAGATATGCAAACATTTTGTTTTGAGTA
AAAATGTGTCAAATCGTGGCCTCTAATGACCGAAGTTAATATGAGGAGTAAAACACTTGTAGTTGTACCA
TTATGCTTATTCACTAGGCAACAAATATATTTTCAGACCTAGAAAAGCTGCAAATGTTACTGAATACAAG
TATGTCCTCTTGTGTTTTAGACATTTATGAACTTTCCTTTATGTAATTTTCCAGAATCCTTGTCAGATTC
TAATCATTGCTTTATAATTATAGTTATACTCATGGATTTGTAGTTGAGTATGAAAATATTTTTTAATGCA
TTTTATGACTTGCCAATTGATTGACAACATGCATCAATCGACTAGTCGACGAGTCAGTAATAAACGGCGT
CAAAGTGGTTGCAGCCGGCACACACGAGTCGTGTTTATCAACTCAAAGCACAAATACTTTTCCTCAACCT
AAAAATAAGGCAATTAGCCAAAAACAACTTTGCGTGTAAACAACGCTCAATACACGTGTCATTTTATTAT
TAGCTATTGCTTCACCGCCTTAGCTTTCTCGTGACCTAGTCGTCCTCGTCTTTTCTTCTTCTTCTTCTAT
AAAACAATACCCAAAGAGCTCTTCTTCTTCACAATTCAGATTTCAATTTCTCAAAATCTTAAAAACTTTC
TCTCAATTCTCTCTACCGTGATCAAGGTAAATTTCTGTGTTCCTTATTCTCTCAAAATCTTCGATTTTGT
TTTCGTTCGATCCCAATTTCGTATATGTTCTTTGGTTTAGATTCTGTTAATCTTAGATCGAAGACGATTT
TCTGGGTTTGATCGTTAGATATCATCTTAATTCTCGATTAGGGTTTCATAGATATCATCCGATTTGTTCA
AATAATTTGAGTTTTGTCGAATAATTACTCTTCGATTTGTGATTTCTATCTAGATCTGGTGTTAGTTTCT
AGTTTGTGCGATCGAATTTGTAGATTAATCTGAGTTTTTCTGATTAACACCACACCAATCTGGTACCAGA
AAAGGGGAGAAGCAAAACCATGGGTAAAAAGCCTGAACTCACCGCGACGTCTGTCGAGAAGTTTCTGATC
GAAAAGTTCGACAGCGTCTCCGACCTGATGCAGCTCTCGGAGGGCGAAGAATCTCGTGCTTTCAGCTTCG
ATGTAGGAGGGCGTGGATATGTCCTGCGGGTAAATAGCTGCGCCGATGGTTTCTACAAAGATCGTTATGT
TTATCGGCACTTTGCATCGGCCGCGCTCCCGATTCCGGAAGTGCTTGACATTGGGGCATTCAGCGAGAGC
CTGACCTATTGCATCTCCCGCCGTGCACAGGGTGTCACGTTGCAAGACCTGCCTGAAACCGAACTGCCCG
CTGTTCTGCAACCGGTCGCGGAGGCGATGGATGCCATCGCTGCGGCCGATCTTAGCCAGACGAGCGGGTT
CGGCCCATTCGGACCGCAAGGAATCGGTCAATACACTACATGGCGTGATTTCATATGCGCGATTGCTGAT
CCCCATGTGTATCACTGGCAAACTGTGATGGACGACACCGTCAGTGCGTCCGTCGCGCAGGCTCTCGATG
AGCTGATGCTTTGGGCCGAGGACTGCCCCGAAGTCCGGCACCTCGTGCACGCGGATTTCGGCTCCAACAA
TGTCCTGACGGACAATGGCCGCATAACAGCGGTCATTGACTGGAGCGAGGCGATGTTCGGGGATTCCCAA
TACGAGGTCGCCAACATCTTCTTCTGGAGGCCGTGGTTGGCTTGTATGGAGCAGCAGACGCGCTACTTCG
AGCGGAGGCATCCGGAGCTTGCAGGATCGCCGCGGCTCCGGGCGTATATGCTCCGCATTGGTCTTGACCA
ACTCTATCAGAGCTTGGTTGACGGCAATTTCGATGATGCAGCTTGGGCGCAGGGTCGATGCGACGCAATC
GTCCGATCCGGAGCCGGGACTGTCGGGCGTACACAAATCGCCCGCAGAAGCGCGGCCGTCTGGACCGATG
GCTGTGTAGAAGTACTCGCCGATAGTGGAAACCGACGCCCCAGCACTCGTCCGAGGGCAAAGGAATAGAT
GCATCCTGCTTTAATGAGATATGCGAGACGCCTATGATCGCATGATATTTGCTTTCAATTCTGTTGTGCA
CGTTGTAAAAAACCTGAGCATGTGTAGCTCAGATCCTTACCGCCGGTTTCGGTTCATTCTAATGAATATA
TCACCCGTTACTATCGTATTTTTATGAATAATATTCTCCGTTCAATTTACTGATTGTACCCTACTACTTA
TATGTACAATATTAAAATGAAAACAATATATTGTGCTGAATAGGTTTATAGCGACATCTATGATAGAGCG
CCACAATAACAAACAATTGCGTTTTATTATTACAAATCCAATTTTAAAAAAAGCGGCAGAACCGGTCAAA
CCTAAAAGACTGATTACATAAATCTTATTCAAATTTCAAAAGTGCCCCAGGGGCTAGTATCTACGACACA
CCGAGCGGCGAACTAATAACGCTCACTGAAGGGAACTCCGGTTCCCCGCCGGCGCGCATGGGTGAGATTC
CTTGAAGTTGAGTATTGGCCGTCCGCTCTACCGAAAGTTACGGGCACCATTCAACCCGGTCCAGCACGGC
GGCCGGGTAACCGACTTGCTGCCCCGAGAATTATGCAGCATTTTTTTGGTGTATGTGGGCCCCAAATGAA
GTGCAGGTCAAACCTTGACAGTGACGACAAATCGTTGGGCGGGTCCAGGGCGAATTTTGCGACAACATGT
CGAGGCTCAGCAGGACCGGCATGCAAGCTAGCTTACTAGTGATATTCTATAGTGTCACCTAAATGTAT
